>Addgene plasmid #91381 | pHH0103_SH3D19-3/5 | addgene full sequence | sequence record 192247 | Addgene NGS Result
CATTAACCTATAAAAATAGGCGTATCACGAGGCCCTTTCGTCTTCAAGAATTCCCGACACCATCGAATGG
TGCAAAACCTTTCGCGGTATGGCATGATAGCGCCCGGAAGAGAGTCAATTCAGGGTGGTGAATGTGAAAC
CAGTAACGTTATACGATGTCGCAGAGTATGCCGGTGTCTCTTATCAGACCGTTTCCCGCGTGGTGAACCA
GGCCAGCCACGTTTCTGCGAAAACGCGGGAAAAAGTGGAAGCGGCGATGGCGGAGCTGAATTACATTCCC
AACCGCGTGGCACAACAACTGGCGGGCAAACAGTCGTTGCTGATTGGCGTTGCCACCTCCAGTCTGGCCC
TGCACGCGCCGTCGCAAATTGTCGCGGCGATTAAATCTCGCGCCGATCAACTGGGTGCCAGCGTGGTGGT
GTCGATGGTAGAACGAAGCGGCGTCGAAGCCTGTAAAGCGGCGGTGCACAATCTTCTCGCGCAACGCGTC
AGTGGGCTGATCATTAACTATCCGCTGGATGACCAGGATGCCATTGCTGTGGAAGCTGCCTGCACTAATG
TTCCGGCGTTATTTCTTGATGTCTCTGACCAGACACCCATCAACAGTATTATTTTCTCCCATGAAGACGG
TACGCGACTGGGCGTGGAGCATCTGGTCGCATTGGGTCACCAGCAAATCGCGCTGTTAGCGGGCCCATTA
AGTTCTGTCTCGGCGCGTCTGCGTCTGGCTGGCTGGCATAAATATCTCACTCGCAATCAAATTCAGCCGA
TAGCGGAACGGGAAGGCGACTGGAGTGCCATGTCCGGTTTTCAACAAACCATGCAAATGCTGAATGAGGG
CATCGTTCCCACTGCGATGCTGGTTGCCAACGATCAGATGGCGCTGGGCGCAATGCGCGCCATTACCGAG
TCCGGGCTGCGCGTTGGTGCGGATATCTCGGTAGTGGGATACGACGATACCGAAGACAGCTCATGTTATA
TCCCGCCGTTAACCACCATCAAACAGGATTTTCGCCTGCTGGGGCAAACCAGCGTGGACCGCTTGCTGCA
ACTCTCTCAGGGCCAGGCGGTGAAGGGCAATCAGCTGTTGCCCGTCTCACTGGTGAAAAGAAAAACCACC
CTGGCGCCCAATACGCAAACCGCCTCTCCCCGCGCGTTGGCCGATTCATTAATGCAGCTGGCACGACAGG
TTTCCCGACTGGAAAGCGGGCAGTGAGCGCAACGCAATTAATGTAAGTTAGCTCACTCATTAGGCACAAT
TCTCATGTTTGACAGCTTATCATCGACTGCACGGTGCACCAATGCTTCTGGCGTCAGGCAGCCATCGGAA
GCTGTGGTATGGCTGTGCAGGTCGTAAATCACTGCATAATTCGTGTCGCTCAAGGCGCACTCCCGTTCTG
GATAATGTTTTTTGCGCCGACATCATAACGGTTCTGGCAAATATTCTGAAATGAGCTGTTGACAATTAAT
CATCGGCTCGTATAATGTGTGGAATTGTGAGCGGATAACAATTTCACACAGGAAACAGCCAGTCCGTTTA
GGTGTTTTCACGAGCACTTCACCAACAAGGACCATAGATTATGAAAATCGAAGAACACCATCACCATCAC
CATTCCAGCGGTAAGCTTATGTCCCCTATACTAGGTTATTGGAAAATTAAGGGCCTTGTGCAACCCACTC
GACTTCTTTTGGAATATCTTGAAGAAAAATATGAAGAGCATTTGTATGAGCGCGATGAAGGTGATAAATG
GCGAAACAAAAAGTTTGAATTGGGTTTGGAGTTTCCCAATCTTCCTTATTATATTGATGGTGATGTTAAA
TTAACACAGTCTATGGCCATCATACGTTATATAGCTGACAAGCACAACATGTTGGGTGGTTGTCCAAAAG
AGCGTGCAGAGATTTCAATGCTTGAAGGAGCGGTTTTGGATATTAGATACGGTGTTTCGAGAATTGCATA
TAGTAAAGACTTTGAAACTCTCAAAGTTGATTTTCTTAGCAAGCTACCTGAAATGCTGAAAATGTTCGAA
GATCGTTTATGTCATAAAACATATTTAAATGGTGATCATGTAACCCATCCTGACTTCATGTTGTATGACG
CTCTTGATGTTGTTTTATACATGGACCCAATGTGCCTGGATGCGTTCCCAAAATTAGTTTGTTTTAAAAA
ACGTATTGAAGCTATCCCACAAATTGATAAGTACTTGAAATCCAGCAAGTATATAGCATGGCCTTTGCAG
GGCTGGCAAGCCACGTTTGGTGGTGGCGACCATCCTCCAAAATCGGATCTGGAAGTTCTGTTCCAGGGGC
CCCTGTCCAGCGGTCTGGTTCCGCGTGGTTCCGGTACCGCGGCCCAGCCGGCCATGGCCCAGGGCGCGCT
GTCTCGTTGTGTTGCCCGTTTCGAATACATTGGTGAACAGAAAGATGAACTGTCCTTTAGCGAAGGTGAA
ATCATTATCCTGAAAGAATATGTCAACGAAGAATGGGCACGTGGTGAAGTTCGTGGTCGTACCGGTATCT
TTCCGCTGAACTTTGTTGAACCGGTCGAAGCGGCCGCATA
[142 nt withheld, positions 2561-2702]
C
[98 nt withheld, positions 2704-2801]
AGTTTGTACTGGTGACGAAACTCAGTGTCTAGCTAGAGTGGC
[149 nt withheld, positions 2844-2992]
T
[41 nt withheld, positions 2994-3034]
T
[62 nt withheld, positions 3036-3097]
A
[35 nt withheld, positions 3099-3133]
CCTCCCTCAATCGGTTGAATGTCGCCCTTTTGTCTTTGGCGCTGGTAAACCATATGAA
[86 nt withheld, positions 3192-3277]
T
[54 nt withheld, positions 3279-3332]
CTAGCGCCGCCCTATACCTTGTCTGCCTCCCCGCGTTGCGTCGCGGTGCATGGAGCCGGGCCACCTCGAC
CTGAATGGAAGCCGGCGGCACCTCGCTAACGGATTCACCACTCCAAGAATTGGAGCCAATCAATTCTTGC
GGAGAACTGTGAATGCGCAAACCAACCCTTGGCAGAACATATCCATCGCGTCCGCCATCTCCAGCAGCCG
CACGCGGCGCATCTCGGGCAGCGTTGGGTCCTGGCCACGGGTGCGCATGATCGTGCTCCTGTCGTTGAGG
ACCCGGCTAGGCTGGCGGGGTTGCCTTACTGGTTAGCAGAATGAATCACCGATACGCGAGCGAACGTGAA
GCGACTGCTGCTGCAAAACGTCTGCGACCTGAGCAACAACATGAATGGTCTTCGGTTTCCGTGTTTCGTA
AAGTCTGGAAACGCGGAAGTCAGCGCCCTGCACCATTATGTTCCGGATCTGCATCGCAGGATGCTGCTGG
CTACCCTGTGGAACACCTACATCTGTATTAACGAAGCGCTGGCATTGACCCTGAGTGATTTTTCTCTGGT
CCCGCCGCATCCATACCGCCAGTTGTTTACCCTCACAACGTTCCAGTAACCGGGCATGTTCATCATCAGT
AACCCGTATCGTGAGCATCCTCTCTCGTTTCATCGGTATCATTACCCCCATGAACAGAAATCCCCCTTAC
ACGGAGGCATCAGTGACCAAACAGGAAAAAACCGCCCTTAACATGGCCCGCTTTATCAGAAGCCAGACAT
TAACGCTTCTGGAGAAACTCAACGAGCTGGACGCGGATGAACAGGCAGACATCTGTGAATCGCTTCACGA
CCACGCTGATGAGCTTTACCGCAGGATCCGCGAAATTGTAAGCGTTAATATTTTGTTAAAATTCGCGTTA
AATTTTTGTTAAATCAGCTCATTTTTTAACCAATAGGCCGAAATCGGCAAAATCCCTTATAAATCAAAAG
AATAGACCGAGATAGGGT
[37 nt withheld, positions 4331-4367]
AAAGAACGTGGACTCCAACGTCAAAGG
[49 nt withheld, positions 4395-4443]
T
[91 nt withheld, positions 4445-4535]
G
[124 nt withheld, positions 4537-4660]
CGCGGATCCTGCCTCGCGCGTTTCGGTGATGACGGTGAAAACCTCTGACACATGCAGCTCCCGGAGACGG
TCACAGCTTGTCTGTAAGCGGATGCCGGGAGCAGACAAGCCCGTCAGGGCGCGTCAGCGGGTGTTGGCGG
GTGTCGGGGCGCAGCCATGACCCAGTCACGTAGCGATAGCGGAGTGTATACTGGCTTAACTATGCGGCAT
CAGAGCAGATTGTACTGAGAGTGCACCATATGCGGTGTGAAATACCGCACAGATGCGTAAGGAGAAAATA
CCGCATCAGGCGCTCTTCCGCTTCCTCGCTCACTGACTCGCTGCGCTCGGTCGTTCGGCTGCGGCGAGCG
GTATCAGCTCACTCAAAGGCGGTAATACGGTTATCCACAGAATCAGGGGATAACGCAGGAAAGAACATGT
GAGCAAAAGGCCAGCAAAAGGCCAGGAACCGTAAAAAGGCCGCGTTGCTGGCGTTTTTCCATAGGCTCCG
CCCCCCTGACGAGCATCACAAAAATCGACGCTCAAGTCAGAGGTGGCGAAACCCGACAGGACTATAAAGA
TACCAGGGTTTCCCCCTGGAAGCTCCCTCGTGCGCTCTCCTGTTCCGACCCTGCCGCTTACCGGATACCT
GTCCGCCTTTCTCCCTTCGGGAAGCGTGGCGCTTTCTCATAGCTCACGCTGTAGGTATCTCAGTTCGGTG
TAGGTCGTTCGCTCCAAGCTGGGCTGTGTGCACGAACCCCCCGTTCAGCCCGACCGCTGCGCCTTATCCG
GTAACTATCGTCTTGAGTCCAACCCGGTAAGACACGACTTATCGCCACTGGCAGCAGCCACTGGTAACAG
GATTAGCAGAGCGAGGTATGTAGGCGGTGCTACAGAGTTCTTGAAGTGGTGGCCTAACTACGGCTACACT
AGAAGGACAGTATTTGGTATCTGCGCTCTGCTGAAGCCAGTTACCTTCGGAAAAAGAGTTGGTAGCTCTT
GATCCGGCAAACAAACCACCGCTGGTAGCGGTGGTTTTTTTGTTTGCAAGCAGCAGATTACGCGCAGAAA
AAAAGGATCTCAAGAAGATCCTTTGATCTTTTCTACGGGGTCTGACGCTCAGTGGAACGAAAACTCACGT
TAAGGGATTTTGGTCATGAGATTATCAAAAAGGATCTTCACCTAGATCCTTTTAAATTAAAAATGAAGTT
TTAAATCAATCTAAAGTATATATGAGTAAACTTGGTCTGACAGTTACCAATGCTTAATCAGTGAGGCACC
TATCTCAGCGATCTGTCTATTTCGTTCATCCATAGTTGCCTGACTCCCCGTCGTGTAGATAACTACGATA
CGGGAGGGCTTACCATCTGGCCCCAGTGCTGCAATGATACCGCGAGACCCACGCTCACCGGCTCCAGATT
TATCAGCAATAAACCAGCCAGCCGGAAGGGCCGAGCGCAGAAGTGGTCCTGCAACTTTATCCGCCTCCAT
CCAGTCTATTAATTGTTGCCGGGAAGCTAGAGTAAGTAGTTCGCCAGTTAATAGTTTGCGCAACGTTGTT
GCCATTGCTGCAGGCATCGTGGTGTCACGCTCGTCGTTTGGTATGGCTTCATTCAGCTCCGGTTCCCAAC
GATCAAGGCGAGTTACATGATCCCCCATATTGTGCAAAAAAGCGGTTAGCTCCTTCGGTCCTCCGATCGT
TGTCAGAAGTAAGTTGGCCGCAGTGTTATCACTCATGGTTATGGCAGCACTGCATAATTCTCTTACTGTC
ATGCCATCCGTAAGATGCTTTTCTGTGACTGGTGAGTACTCAACCAAGTCATTCTGAGAATAGTGTATGC
GGCGACCGAGTTGCTCTTGCCCGGCGTCAACACGGGATAATACCGCGCCACATAGCAGAACTTTAAAAGT
GCTCATCATTGGAAAACGTTCTTCGGGGCGAAAACTCTCAAGGATCTTACCGCTGTTGAGATCCAGTTCG
ATGTAACCCACTCGTGCACCCAACTGATCTTCAGCATCTTTTACTTTCACCAGCGTTTCTGGGTGAGCAA
AAACAGGAAGGCAAAATGCCGCAAAAAAGGGAATAAGGGCGACACGGAAATGTTGAATACTCATACTCTT
CCTTTTTCAATATTATTGAAGCATTTATCAGGGTTATTGTCTCATGAGCGGATACATATTTGAATGTATT
TAGAAAAATAAACAAATAGGGGTTCCGCGCACATTTCCCCGAAAAGTGCCACCTGACGTCTAAGAAACCA
TTATTATCATGA
Features (pLannotate 1.2.2; 21 found; start..end, strand, type, name):
     56..133     +  promoter       lacIq promoter: lacI (mutant); In the lacIq allele, a single base change in the promoter boosts expression of the lacI gene about 10-fold.
    134..1216    +  CDS            lacI: lac repressor; lacI; The lac repressor binds to the lac operator to inhibit transcription in E. coli. This inhibition can be relieved by adding lactose or isopropyl-β-D-thiogalactopyranoside (IPTG).
   1229..1250    +  protein_bind   CAP binding site: CAP binding activates transcription in the presence of cAMP. E. coli catabolite activator protein
   1269..1286    +  promoter       tet promoter (fragment): E. coli promoter for tetracycline efflux protein gene
   1459..1487    +  promoter       tac promoter: strong E. coli promoter; hybrid between the trp and lac UV5 promoters
   1495..1511    +  protein_bind   lac operator: The lac repressor binds to the lac operator to inhibit transcription in E. coli. This inhibition can be relieved by adding lactose or isopropyl-β-D-thiogalactopyranoside (IPTG). lac repressor encoded by lacI
   1596..1613    +  CDS            6xHis: 6xHis affinity tag
   1629..2282    +  CDS            GST26_SCHJA: Experimental evidence at protein level: Swiss-Prot protein existence level 1. GST isoenzymes appear to play a central role in the parasite detoxification system. Other functions are also suspected including a role in increasing the solubility of haematin in the parasite gut. From Schistosoma japonicum (Blood fluke).
   2382..2549    +  CDS            SH3D19 (fragment): SH319_HUMAN - Experimental evidence at protein level: Swiss-Prot protein existence level 1. May play a role in regulating A disintegrin and metalloproteases (ADAMs) in the signaling of EGFR-ligand shedding. May be involved in suppression of Ras-induced cellular transformation and Ras-mediated activation of ELK1. Plays a role in the regulation of cell morphology and cytoskeletal organization. From Homo sapiens (Human).
   2565..2612    +  terminator     fd terminator (sequence withheld): central terminator from bacteriophage fd (Otsuka and Kunisawa, 1982)
   2617..2829    +  CDS            M13 gene III (fragment) (sequence partly withheld): pIII; III; minor coat protein
   2844..3314    +  CDS            M13 gene III (fragment) (sequence partly withheld): pIII; III; minor coat protein
   3336..3406    +  CDS            TcR (fragment): tetracycline efflux protein; tet; confers resistance to tetracycline
   3648..4028    -  CDS            YPB1_ECOLX: Protein predicted: Swiss-Prot protein existence level 4. From Escherichia coli.
   4045..4196    +  CDS            rop (fragment): Rop protein, which maintains plasmids at low copy number; rop
   4232..4660    -  rep_origin     f1 ori (sequence partly withheld): f1 bacteriophage origin of replication; arrow indicates direction of (+) strand synthesis
   4669..4708    +  CDS            rop (fragment): Rop protein, which maintains plasmids at low copy number; rop
   4810..4950    +  misc_feature   bom: basis of mobility region from pBR322
   5136..5723    -  rep_origin     ori: high-copy-number ColE1/pMB1/pBR322/pUC origin of replication
   5897..6754    -  CDS            bla: BLAT_ECOLX - Experimental evidence at protein level: Swiss-Prot protein existence level 1. TEM-type are the most prevalent beta-lactamases in enterobacteria; they hydrolyze the beta-lactam bond in susceptible beta-lactam antibiotics, thus conferring resistance to penicillins and cephalosporins. TEM-3 and TEM-4 are capable of hydrolyzing cefotaxime and ceftazidime. TEM-5 is capable of hydrolyzing ceftazidime. TEM-6 is capable of hydrolyzing ceftazidime and aztreonam. TEM-8/CAZ-2, TEM- 16/CAZ-7 and TEM-24/CAZ-6 are markedly active against ceftazidime. IRT- 4 shows resistance to beta-lactamase in
   6755..6859    -  promoter       AmpR promoter: bla
