[The description below was written by a language model from this plasmid's Addgene catalogue record and pLannotate feature annotations shown in this document.]
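Description:
pHH0103_SH3D19-3/5 is a bacterial expression plasmid of about 6.9 kb, built on the pHH0103 backbone, for producing and purifying an isolated SH3 domain from human SH3D19 in E. coli. The name suggests the third of the protein's five SH3 domains, although the record does not spell this out. The plasmid replicates from a ColE1/pBR322-type origin with the adjacent bom region and is selected with ampicillin through the bla gene and its own promoter. The catalogue lists it as low copy. The rop gene appears only as fragments split by an f1 phage origin, which in principle allows single-stranded DNA production.

Expression is driven by the hybrid tac promoter, followed by a lac operator. The plasmid also carries lacI under the up-mutated lacIq promoter, so transcription is held off by abundant repressor until it is induced with IPTG. The open reading frame starts with a 6xHis tag, followed by Schistosoma japonicum glutathione S-transferase and then the SH3D19 fragment. The catalogue gives the insert as 221 bp, cloned between SfiI and NotI sites, of which 168 bp is annotated as matching SH3D19. The product is therefore a His-GST-SH3 fusion that can be captured on either nickel or glutathione resin.

Downstream of the insert are an fd phage terminator and two fragments of M13 gene III, along with remnants of a tet promoter and the tetracycline resistance gene. These look like leftovers from a phagemid or pBR322-derived ancestor rather than working parts of the expression cassette, though the record does not say whether the gene III sequence is in frame with the fusion. The associated study surveyed the binding specificities of the human SH3 domain family, consistent with this plasmid being one of a set used to produce purified domains.
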