Addgene plasmid #91381: pHH0103_SH3D19-3/5
Purpose: Protein expression and purification of human SH3 domain construct SH3D19-3/5
Depositing lab: Sachdev Sidhu. Depositing organization: University of Toronto. Publication: Comprehensive Analysis of the Human SH3 Domain Family Reveals a Wide Variety of Non-canonical Specificities. Teyra J, Huang H, Jain S, Guan X, Dong A, Liu Y, Tempel W, Min J, Tong Y, Kim PM, Bader GD, Sidhu SS. Structure. 2017 Oct 3;25(10):1598-1610.e3. doi: 10.1016/j.str.2017.07.017. Epub 2017 Sep 7. PubMed 28890361.
Backbone
  Vector backbone: pHH0103
  Vector type: Bacterial Expression
Growth in bacteria
  Bacterial resistance: Ampicillin, 100 μg/mL
  Growth temperature: 37°C
  Growth strain: DH5alpha
  Copy number: Low Copy
Gene/Insert
  Gene/Insert name: SH3D19-3/5
  Species: H. sapiens (human)
  Insert size (bp): 221
  Entrez Gene: SH3D19 (a.k.a. EBP, EVE1, Kryn, SH3P19)
  Cloning method: Restriction Enzyme; 5′ cloning site Sfi1 (unknown if destroyed); 3′ cloning site Not1 (unknown if destroyed)
Terms and licenses: Academic/Nonprofit Terms; Industry Terms: Not Available to Industry
How to cite: pHH0103_SH3D19-3/5 was a gift from Sachdev Sidhu (Addgene plasmid # 91381 ; http://n2t.net/addgene:91381 ; RRID:Addgene_91381)
