>Addgene plasmid #91381 | pHH0103_SH3D19-3/5 | depositor partial sequence | sequence record 175869 | insert sequence
GGTACCGAATTCGGATCCGCGCGCTGTCTCGTTGTGTTGCCCGTTTCGAATACATTGGTGAACAGAAAGA
TGAACTGTCCTTTAGCGAAGGTGAAATCATTATCCTGAAAGAATATGTCAACGAAGAATGGGCACGTGGT
GAAGTTCGTGGTCGTACCGGTATCTTTCCGCTGAACTTTGTTGAACCGGTCGAAGCGGCCGCTAGCTAAG
TCGACGAGCTC
